Addgene plasmid #82873: pDONR223_CTNNB1_p.V600G
Purpose: Gateway Donor vector containing CTNNB1, part of the Target Accelerator Plasmid Collection.
Depositing lab: Jesse Boehm & Matthew Meyerson & David Root. Depositing organization: Broad Institute. Publication: High-throughput Phenotyping of Lung Cancer Somatic Mutations. Berger AH, Brooks AN, Wu X, Shrestha Y, Chouinard C, Piccioni F, Bagul M, Kamburov A, Imielinski M, Hogstrom L, Zhu C, Yang X, Pantel S, Sakai R, Watson J, Kaplan N, Campbell JD, Singh S, Root DE, Narayan R, Natoli T, Lahr DL, Tirosh I, Tamayo P, Getz G, Wong B, Doench J, Subramanian A, Golub TR, Meyerson M, Boehm JS. Cancer Cell. 2016 Aug 8;30(2):214-28. doi: 10.1016/j.ccell.2016.06.022. Epub 2016 Jul 28. PubMed 27478040.
Backbone
  Vector backbone: pDONR223
  Backbone manufacturer: Invitrogen
  Vector type: Gateway Entry vector
Growth in bacteria
  Bacterial resistance: Spectinomycin, 50 μg/mL
  Growth temperature: 37°C
  Growth strain: DH5alpha
  Copy number: High Copy
Gene/Insert
  Gene/Insert name: CTNNB1
  Species: H. sapiens (human)
  Mutation: V600G
  GenBank ID: NM_001904
  Entrez Gene: CTNNB1 (a.k.a. CTNNB, EVR7, MRD19, NEDSDV, armadillo)
  Promoter: None
  Cloning method: Gateway Cloning
  Sequencing primers: 5′ M13pUC-fwd; 3′ M13-Rev
Terms and licenses: Academic/Nonprofit Terms; Industry Terms: Not Available to Industry
Depositor comments: CLOSED (stop codon immediately follows insert)
How to cite: pDONR223_CTNNB1_p.V600G was a gift from Jesse Boehm & Matthew Meyerson & David Root (Addgene plasmid # 82873 ; http://n2t.net/addgene:82873 ; RRID:Addgene_82873)
