[The description below was written by a language model from this plasmid's Addgene catalogue record and pLannotate feature annotations shown in this document.]
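Description:
pDONR223_CTNNB1_p.V600G is a Gateway entry clone built on the Invitrogen pDONR223 backbone and carrying the human CTNNB1 open reading frame (β-catenin, the cadherin-associated protein that also acts in canonical Wnt signalling) with a V600G substitution. It is a bacterial propagation and shuttling plasmid rather than an expression vector. The record lists no promoter for the insert, and the 5.1 kb sequenced plasmid replicates in E. coli from a high-copy ColE1/pUC-type origin. Selection is by spectinomycin through the aadA aminoglycoside adenylyltransferase gene. A fragment of a class 1 integron Pc promoter and a short remnant of a gentamicin acetyltransferase gene lie near this marker.

The β-catenin coding sequence spans about 2.3 kb and is flanked on both sides by attL recombination sites in opposite orientations. The automated annotation labels both as attL3, which is a mutant attL designation. These sites allow the ORF to be moved by an LR Clonase reaction into any compatible Gateway destination vector, which then supplies the promoter and any tags. The depositor describes the clone as "closed", meaning a stop codon directly follows the insert, so C-terminal fusions from a destination vector would not be translated. rrnB T1 and T2 terminators upstream of the cassette insulate it from read-through transcription. A T7 promoter sits downstream of the insert, pointing back toward it. Short lacI and lacZα fragments are backbone remnants.

The plasmid belongs to the Target Accelerator Plasmid Collection and is associated with a study on high-throughput phenotyping of lung cancer somatic mutations. It serves as a source clone for building expression constructs to test the functional effects of this CTNNB1 variant.
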