Features (pLannotate 1.2.2; 12 found; start..end, strand, type, name):
     61..117     +  CDS            GmR (fragment): gentamycin acetyltransferase; aacC1; confers resistance to gentamycin
    124..915     +  CDS            SmR: aminoglycoside adenylyltransferase (Murphy, 1985); aadA; confers resistance to spectinomycin and streptomycin
   1008..1596    +  rep_origin     ori: high-copy-number ColE1/pMB1/pBR322/pUC origin of replication
   1779..1871    +  CDS            lacI (fragment): lac repressor; lacI; The lac repressor binds to the lac operator to inhibit transcription in E. coli. This inhibition can be relieved by adding lactose or isopropyl-β-D-thiogalactopyranoside (IPTG).
   1926..1953    -  terminator     rrnB T2 terminator: transcription terminator T2 from the E. coli rrnB gene
   2085..2128    +  terminator     rrnB T1 terminator: Escherichia coli rrnB; transcription terminator T1 from the E. coli rrnB gene
   2175..2211    -  CDS            lacZα (fragment): LacZα fragment of β-galactosidase; lacZ fragment
   2228..2323    +  protein_bind   attL3: mutant version of attL; recombination site for the Gateway® LR reaction LR Clonase™
   2329..4671    +  CDS            β-catenin: human cadherin-associated protein that also plays a role in the canonical Wnt signaling pathway; Homo sapiens CTNNB1; also known as catenin beta-1
   4679..4774    -  protein_bind   attL3: mutant version of attL; recombination site for the Gateway® LR reaction LR Clonase™
   4793..4811    -  promoter       T7 promoter: promoter for bacteriophage T7 RNA polymerase
   5001..5024    +  promoter       Pc promoter (fragment): intI1 (promoter lies within the coding sequence); class 1 integron promoter
>Addgene plasmid #82873 | pDONR223_CTNNB1_p.V600G | addgene full sequence | sequence record 161668 | Addgene NGS Result
GTACAGTCTATGCCTCGGGCATCCAAGCAGCAAGCGCGTTACGCCGTGGGTCGATGTTTGATGTTATGGA
GCAGCAACGATGTTACGCAGCAGGGCAGTCGCCCTAAAACAAAGTTAAACATTATGAGGGAAGCGGTGAT
CGCCGAAGTATCGACTCAACTATCAGAGGTAGTTGGCGTCATCGAGCGCCATCTCGAACCGACGTTGCTG
GCCGTACATTTGTACGGCTCCGCAGTGGATGGCGGCCTGAAGCCACACAGTGATATTGATTTGCTGGTTA
CGGTGACCGTAAGGCTTGATGAAACAACGCGGCGAGCTTTGATCAACGACCTTTTGGAAACTTCGGCTTC
CCCTGGAGAGAGCGAGATTCTCCGCGCTGTAGAAGTCACCATTGTTGTGCACGACGACATCATTCCGTGG
CGTTATCCAGCTAAGCGCGAACTGCAATTTGGAGAATGGCAGCGCAATGACATTCTTGCAGGTATCTTCG
AGCCAGCCACGATCGACATTGATCTGGCTATCTTGCTGACAAAAGCAAGAGAACATAGCGTTGCCTTGGT
AGGTCCAGCGGCGGAGGAACTCTTTGATCCGGTTCCTGAACAGGATCTATTTGAGGCGCTAAATGAAACC
TTAACGCTATGGAACTCGCCGCCCGACTGGGCTGGCGATGAGCGAAATGTAGTGCTTACGTTGTCCCGCA
TTTGGTACAGCGCAGTAACCGGCAAAATCGCGCCGAAGGATGTCGCTGCCGACTGGGCAATGGAGCGCCT
GCCGGCCCAGTATCAGCCCGTCATACTTGAAGCTAGACAGGCTTATCTTGGACAAGAAGAAGATCGCTTG
GCCTCGCGCGCAGATCAGTTGGAAGAATTTGTCCACTACGTGAAAGGCGAGATCACCAAGGTAGTCGGCA
AATAACCCTCGAGCCACCCATGACCAAAATCCCTTAACGTGAGTTACGCGTCGTTCCACTGAGCGTCAGA
CCCCGTAGAAAAGATCAAAGGATCTTCTTGAGATCCTTTTTTTCTGCGCGTAATCTGCTGCTTGCAAACA
AAAAAACCACCGCTACCAGCGGTGGTTTGTTTGCCGGATCAAGAGCTACCAACTCTTTTTCCGAAGGTAA
CTGGCTTCAGCAGAGCGCAGATACCAAATACTGTTCTTCTAGTGTAGCCGTAGTTAGGCCACCACTTCAA
GAACTCTGTAGCACCGCCTACATACCTCGCTCTGCTAATCCTGTTACCAGTGGCTGCTGCCAGTGGCGAT
AAGTCGTGTCTTACCGGGTTGGACTCAAGACGATAGTTACCGGATAAGGCGCAGCGGTCGGGCTGAACGG
GGGGTTCGTGCACACAGCCCAGCTTGGAGCGAACGACCTACACCGAACTGAGATACCTACAGCGTGAGCT
ATGAGAAAGCGCCACGCTTCCCGAAGGGAGAAAGGCGGACAGGTATCCGGTAAGCGGCAGGGTCGGAACA
GGAGAGCGCACGAGGGAGCTTCCAGGGGGAAACGCCTGGTATCTTTATAGTCCTGTCGGGTTTCGCCACC
TCTGACTTGAGCGTCGATTTTTGTGATGCTCGTCAGGGGGGCGGAGCCTATGGAAAAACGCCAGCAACGC
GGCCTTTTTACGGTTCCTGGCCTTTTGCTGGCCTTTTGCTCACATGTTCTTTCCTGCGTTATCCCCTGAT
TCTGTGGATAACCGTATTACCGCCTTTGAGTGAGCTGATACCGCTCGCCGCAGCCGAACGACCGAGCGCA
GCGAGTCAGTGAGCGAGGAAGCGGAAGAGCGCCCAATACGCAAACCGCCTCTCCCCGCGCGTTGGCCGAT
TCATTAATGCAGCTGGCACGACAGGTTTCCCGACTGGAAAGCGGGCAGTGAGCGCAACGCAATTAATACG
CGTACCGCTAGCCAGGAAGAGTTTGTAGAAACGCAAAAAGGCCATCCGTCAGGATGGCCTTCTGCTTAGT
TTGATGCCTGGCAGTTTATGGCGGGCGTCCTGCCCGCCACCCTCCGGGCCGTTGCTTCACAACGTTCAAA
TCCGCTCCCGGCGGATTTGTCCTACTCAGGAGAGCGTTCACCGACAAACAACAGATAAAACGAAAGGCCC
AGTCTTCCGACTGAGCCTTTCGTTTTATTTGATGCCTGGCAGTTCCCTACTCTCGCGTTAACGCTAGCAT
GGATGTTTTCCCAGTCACGACGTTGTAAAACGACGGCCAGTCTTAAGCTCGGGCCCCAAATAATGATTTT
ATTTTGACTGATAGTGACCTGTTCGTTGCAACAAATTGATGAGCAATGCTTTTTTATAATGCCAACTTTG
TACAAAAAAGTTGGCACCATGGCTACTCAAGCTGATTTGATGGAGTTGGACATGGCCATGGAACCAGACA
GAAAAGCGGCTGTTAGTCACTGGCAGCAACAGTCTTACCTGGACTCTGGAATCCATTCTGGTGCCACTAC
CACAGCTCCTTCTCTGAGTGGTAAAGGCAATCCTGAGGAAGAGGATGTGGATACCTCCCAAGTCCTGTAT
GAGTGGGAACAGGGATTTTCTCAGTCCTTCACTCAAGAACAAGTAGCTGATATTGATGGACAGTATGCAA
TGACTCGAGCTCAGAGGGTACGAGCTGCTATGTTCCCTGAGACATTAGATGAGGGCATGCAGATCCCATC
TACACAGTTTGATGCTGCTCATCCCACTAATGTCCAGCGTTTGGCTGAACCATCACAGATGCTGAAACAT
GCAGTTGTAAACTTGATTAACTATCAAGATGATGCAGAACTTGCCACACGTGCAATCCCTGAACTGACAA
AACTGCTAAATGACGAGGACCAGGTGGTGGTTAATAAGGCTGCAGTTATGGTCCATCAGCTTTCTAAAAA
GGAAGCTTCCAGACACGCTATCATGCGTTCTCCTCAGATGGTGTCTGCTATTGTACGTACCATGCAGAAT
ACAAATGATGTAGAAACAGCTCGTTGTACCGCTGGGACCTTGCATAACCTTTCCCATCATCGTGAGGGCT
TACTGGCCATCTTTAAGTCTGGAGGCATTCCTGCCCTGGTGAAAATGCTTGGTTCACCAGTGGATTCTGT
GTTGTTTTATGCCATTACAACTCTCCACAACCTTTTATTACATCAAGAAGGAGCTAAAATGGCAGTGCGT
TTAGCTGGTGGGCTGCAGAAAATGGTTGCCTTGCTCAACAAAACAAATGTTAAATTCTTGGCTATTACGA
CAGACTGCCTTCAAATTTTAGCTTATGGCAACCAAGAAAGCAAGCTCATCATACTGGCTAGTGGTGGACC
CCAAGCTTTAGTAAATATAATGAGGACCTATACTTACGAAAAACTACTGTGGACCACAAGCAGAGTGCTG
AAGGTGCTATCTGTCTGCTCTAGTAATAAGCCGGCTATTGTAGAAGCTGGTGGAATGCAAGCTTTAGGAC
TTCACCTGACAGATCCAAGTCAACGTCTTGTTCAGAACTGTCTTTGGACTCTCAGGAATCTTTCAGATGC
TGCAACTAAACAGGAAGGGATGGAAGGTCTCCTTGGGACTCTTGTTCAGCTTCTGGGTTCAGATGATATA
AATGTGGTCACCTGTGCAGCTGGAATTCTTTCTAACCTCACTTGCAATAATTATAAGAACAAGATGATGG
TCTGCCAAGTGGGTGGTATAGAGGCTCTTGTGCGTACTGTCCTTCGGGCTGGTGACAGGGAAGACATCAC
TGAGCCTGCCATCTGTGCTCTTCGTCATCTGACCAGCCGACACCAAGAAGCAGAGATGGCCCAGAATGCA
GTTCGCCTTCACTATGGACTACCAGTTGTGGTTAAGCTCTTACACCCACCATCCCACTGGCCTCTGATAA
AGGCTACTGTTGGATTGATTCGAAATCTTGCCCTTTGTCCCGCAAATCATGCACCTTTGCGTGAGCAGGG
TGCCATTCCACGACTAGTTCAGTTGCTTGTTCGTGCACATCAGGATACCCAGCGCCGTACGTCCATGGGT
GGGACACAGCAGCAATTTGTGGAGGGGGTCCGCATGGAAGAAATAGTTGAAGGTTGTACCGGAGCCCTTC
ACATCCTAGCTCGGGATGTTCACAACCGAATTGTTATCAGAGGACTAAATACCATTCCATTGTTTGGGCA
GCTGCTTTATTCTCCCATTGAAAACATCCAAAGAGTAGCTGCAGGGGTCCTCTGTGAACTTGCTCAGGAC
AAGGAAGCTGCAGAAGCTATTGAAGCTGAGGGAGCCACAGCTCCTCTGACAGAGTTACTTCACTCTAGGA
ATGAAGGTGTGGCGACATATGCAGCTGCTGTTTTGTTCCGAATGTCTGAGGACAAGCCACAAGATTACAA
GAAACGGCTTTCAGTTGAGCTGACCAGCTCTCTCTTCAGAACAGAGCCAATGGCTTGGAATGAGACTGCT
GATCTTGGACTTGATATTGGTGCCCAGGGAGAACCCCTTGGATATCGCCAGGATGATCCTAGCTATCGTT
CTTTTCACTCTGGTGGATATGGCCAGGATGCCTTGGGTATGGACCCCATGATGGAACATGAGATGGGTGG
CCACCACCCTGGTGCTGACTATCCAGTTGATGGGCTGCCAGATCTGGGGCATGCCCAGGACCTCATGGAT
GGGCTGCCTCCAGGTGACAGCAATCAGCTGGCCTGGTTTGATACTGACCTGTGATTGCCAACTTTCTTGT
ACAAAGTTGGCATTATAAGAAAGCATTGCTTATCAATTTGTTGCAACGAACAGGTCACTATCAGTCAAAA
TAAAATCATTATTTGCCATCCAGCTGATATCCCCTATAGTGAGTCGTATTACATGGTCATAGCTGTTTCC
TGGCAGCTCTGGCCCGTGTCTCAAAATCTCTGATGTTACATTGCACAAGATAAAAATATATCATCATGCC
TCCTCTAGACCAGCCAGGACAGAAATGCCTCGACTTCGCTGCTACCCAAGGTTGCCGGGTGACGCACACC
GTGGAAACGGATGAAGGCACGAACCCAGTGGACATAAGCCTGTTCGGTTCGTAAGCTGTAATGCAAGTAG
CGTATGCGCTCACGCAACTGGTCCAGAACCTTGACCGAACGCAGCGGTGGTAACGGCGCAGTGGCGGTTT
TCATGGCTTGTTATGACTGTTTTTTTGGG
