>Addgene plasmid #82873 | pDONR223_CTNNB1_p.V600G | depositor partial sequence | sequence record 157599 | Insert sequence
ATGGCTACTCAAGCTGATTTGATGGAGTTGGACATGGCCATGGAACCAGACAGAAAAGCGGCTGTTAGTC
ACTGGCAGCAACAGTCTTACCTGGACTCTGGAATCCATTCTGGTGCCACTACCACAGCTCCTTCTCTGAG
TGGTAAAGGCAATCCTGAGGAAGAGGATGTGGATACCTCCCAAGTCCTGTATGAGTGGGAACAGGGATTT
TCTCAGTCCTTCACTCAAGAACAAGTAGCTGATATTGATGGACAGTATGCAATGACTCGAGCTCAGAGGG
TACGAGCTGCTATGTTCCCTGAGACATTAGATGAGGGCATGCAGATCCCATCTACACAGTTTGATGCTGC
TCATCCCACTAATGTCCAGCGTTTGGCTGAACCATCACAGATGCTGAAACATGCAGTTGTAAACTTGATT
AACTATCAAGATGATGCAGAACTTGCCACACGTGCAATCCCTGAACTGACAAAACTGCTAAATGACGAGG
ACCAGGTGGTGGTTAATAAGGCTGCAGTTATGGTCCATCAGCTTTCTAAAAAGGAAGCTTCCAGACACGC
TATCATGCGTTCTCCTCAGATGGTGTCTGCTATTGTACGTACCATGCAGAATACAAATGATGTAGAAACA
GCTCGTTGTACCGCTGGGACCTTGCATAACCTTTCCCATCATCGTGAGGGCTTACTGGCCATCTTTAAGT
CTGGAGGCATTCCTGCCCTGGTGAAAATGCTTGGTTCACCAGTGGATTCTGTGTTGTTTTATGCCATTAC
AACTCTCCACAACCTTTTATTACATCAAGAAGGAGCTAAAATGGCAGTGCGTTTAGCTGGTGGGCTGCAG
AAAATGGTTGCCTTGCTCAACAAAACAAATGTTAAATTCTTGGCTATTACGACAGACTGCCTTCAAATTT
TAGCTTATGGCAACCAAGAAAGCAAGCTCATCATACTGGCTAGTGGTGGACCCCAAGCTTTAGTAAATAT
AATGAGGACCTATACTTACGAAAAACTACTGTGGACCACAAGCAGAGTGCTGAAGGTGCTATCTGTCTGC
TCTAGTAATAAGCCGGCTATTGTAGAAGCTGGTGGAATGCAAGCTTTAGGACTTCACCTGACAGATCCAA
GTCAACGTCTTGTTCAGAACTGTCTTTGGACTCTCAGGAATCTTTCAGATGCTGCAACTAAACAGGAAGG
GATGGAAGGTCTCCTTGGGACTCTTGTTCAGCTTCTGGGTTCAGATGATATAAATGTGGTCACCTGTGCA
GCTGGAATTCTTTCTAACCTCACTTGCAATAATTATAAGAACAAGATGATGGTCTGCCAAGTGGGTGGTA
TAGAGGCTCTTGTGCGTACTGTCCTTCGGGCTGGTGACAGGGAAGACATCACTGAGCCTGCCATCTGTGC
TCTTCGTCATCTGACCAGCCGACACCAAGAAGCAGAGATGGCCCAGAATGCAGTTCGCCTTCACTATGGA
CTACCAGTTGTGGTTAAGCTCTTACACCCACCATCCCACTGGCCTCTGATAAAGGCTACTGTTGGATTGA
TTCGAAATCTTGCCCTTTGTCCCGCAAATCATGCACCTTTGCGTGAGCAGGGTGCCATTCCACGACTAGT
TCAGTTGCTTGTTCGTGCACATCAGGATACCCAGCGCCGTACGTCCATGGGTGGGACACAGCAGCAATTT
GTGGAGGGGGTCCGCATGGAAGAAATAGTTGAAGGTTGTACCGGAGCCCTTCACATCCTAGCTCGGGATG
TTCACAACCGAATTGTTATCAGAGGACTAAATACCATTCCATTGTTTGGGCAGCTGCTTTATTCTCCCAT
TGAAAACATCCAAAGAGTAGCTGCAGGGGTCCTCTGTGAACTTGCTCAGGACAAGGAAGCTGCAGAAGCT
ATTGAAGCTGAGGGAGCCACAGCTCCTCTGACAGAGTTACTTCACTCTAGGAATGAAGGTGTGGCGACAT
ATGCAGCTGCTGTTTTGTTCCGAATGTCTGAGGACAAGCCACAAGATTACAAGAAACGGCTTTCAGTTGA
GCTGACCAGCTCTCTCTTCAGAACAGAGCCAATGGCTTGGAATGAGACTGCTGATCTTGGACTTGATATT
GGTGCCCAGGGAGAACCCCTTGGATATCGCCAGGATGATCCTAGCTATCGTTCTTTTCACTCTGGTGGAT
ATGGCCAGGATGCCTTGGGTATGGACCCCATGATGGAACATGAGATGGGTGGCCACCACCCTGGTGCTGA
CTATCCAGTTGATGGGCTGCCAGATCTGGGGCATGCCCAGGACCTCATGGATGGGCTGCCTCCAGGTGAC
AGCAATCAGCTGGCCTGGTTTGATACTGACCTGTAA
